Addgene plasmid #205386: pICH41295(pro5U)-pAT5G60160
Purpose: MoClo lvl0 Promoter + 5'UTR part
Depositing lab: Jennifer Nemhauser. Depositing organization: University of Washington. Publication: Building a pipeline to identify and engineer constitutive and repressible promoters. Yang EJY, Nemhauser JL. Quant Plant Biol. 2023 Oct 19;4:e12. doi: 10.1017/qpb.2023.10. eCollection 2023. PubMed 37901686.
Backbone
  Vector backbone: pICH41295
  Backbone manufacturer: Sylvestre Marillonnet Lab
  Vector type: Synthetic Biology
Growth in bacteria
  Bacterial resistance: Spectinomycin, 50 μg/mL
  Growth temperature: 37°C
  Growth strain: DH5alpha
  Copy number: High Copy
Gene/Insert
  Gene/Insert name: pAT5G60160
  Species: A. thaliana (mustard weed)
  Insert size (bp): 631
  Cloning method: Restriction Enzyme; 5′ cloning site unknown (unknown if destroyed)
Terms and licenses: Academic/Nonprofit Terms; Industry Terms: Not Available to Industry
How to cite: pICH41295(pro5U)-pAT5G60160 was a gift from Jennifer Nemhauser (Addgene plasmid # 205386 ; http://n2t.net/addgene:205386 ; RRID:Addgene_205386)
