[The description below was written by a language model from this plasmid's Addgene catalogue record and pLannotate feature annotations shown in this document.]
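Description:
pICH41295(pro5U)-pAT5G60160 is a level 0 part plasmid for the MoClo (Modular Cloning, Golden Gate-based) system, built in the pICH41295 backbone, the standard acceptor for "promoter + 5'UTR" modules. It is a small (about 2.9 kb), high-copy synthetic biology vector maintained in E. coli. The feature table shows a ColE1/pUC-type origin of replication and an aadA gene, which spans the numbering origin of the circular record and confers spectinomycin/streptomycin resistance, consistent with the spectinomycin selection listed. An AmpR (bla) promoter lies upstream of this marker region. The short fragments annotated as integrase, gentamicin acetyltransferase and lacI are probably remnants of the sequences from which the resistance cassette and cloning site were derived, not functional genes.

The payload is a 631 bp Arabidopsis thaliana sequence named pAT5G60160, meaning the promoter and 5' untranslated region of the AT5G60160 locus. The automated annotation does not label it, but it presumably lies in the unannotated stretch between the lacI fragment and the AmpR promoter. The construct carries no coding sequence, reporter or terminator, so it is a regulatory part and not an expression vector. In the MoClo scheme, level 0 parts are released by a type IIS restriction enzyme with defined overhangs and assembled in order with coding sequence and terminator modules into level 1 transcription units. The record does not state the specific enzyme sites or overhangs. The associated work concerns a pipeline for identifying and engineering constitutive and repressible plant promoters, so this part is probably a candidate promoter for driving transgenes in plant synthetic biology constructs.
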