Features (pLannotate 1.2.2; 6 found; start..end, strand, type, name):
    290..878     +  rep_origin     ori: high-copy-number ColE1/pMB1/pBR322/pUC origin of replication
   1061..1110    +  CDS            lacI (fragment): lac repressor; lacI; The lac repressor binds to the lac operator to inhibit transcription in E. coli. This inhibition can be relieved by adding lactose or isopropyl-β-D-thiogalactopyranoside (IPTG).
   1886..1990    +  promoter       AmpR promoter: bla
   1981..2061    -  CDS            int (fragment): INT2_ECOLX - Protein inferred from homology: Swiss-Prot protein existence level 3. Putative integrase believed to be involved in the insertion of antibiotic resistance genes into plasmids and transposons. From Escherichia coli.
   2149..2205    +  CDS            GmR (fragment): gentamycin acetyltransferase; aacC1; confers resistance to gentamycin
   2212..116     +  CDS            aadA (across the origin): S3AD_ECOLX - Experimental evidence at protein level: Swiss-Prot protein existence level 1. Mediates bacterial resistance to the antibiotics streptomycin and spectinomycin. From Escherichia coli.
>Addgene plasmid #205386 | pICH41295(pro5U)-pAT5G60160 | addgene full sequence | sequence record 404840 | Addgene NGS Result
TTGAAGCTAGACAGGCTTATCTTGGACAAGAAGAAGATCGCTTGGCCTCGCGCGCAGATCAGTTGGAAGA
ATTTGTCCATTACGTAAAAGGCGAGATCACCAAGGTAGTCGGCAAATAACTGTCAGACCAAGTTTACTCA
TATATACTTTAGATTGATTTAAAACTTCATTTTTAATTTAAAAGGATCTAGGTGAAGATCCTTTTTGATA
ATCTCATGACCAAAATCCCTTAACGTGAGTTTTCGTTCCACTGAGCGTCAGACCCCGTAGAAAAGATCAA
AGGATCTTCTTGAGATCCTTTTTTTCTGCGCGTAATCTGCTGCTTGCAAACAAAAAAACCACCGCTACCA
GCGGTGGTTTGTTTGCCGGATCAAGAGCTACCAACTCTTTTTCCGAAGGTAACTGGCTTCAGCAGAGCGC
AGATACCAAATACTGTTCTTCTAGTGTAGCCGTAGTTAGGCCACCACTTCAAGAACTCTGTAGCACCGCC
TACATACCTCGCTCTGCTAATCCTGTTACCAGTGGCTGCTGCCAGTGGCGATAAGTCGTGTCTTACCGGG
TTGGACTCAAGACGATAGTTACCGGATAAGGCGCAGCGGTCGGGCTGAACGGGGGGTTCGTGCACACAGC
CCAGCTTGGAGCGAACGACCTACACCGAACTGAGATACCTACAGCGTGAGCTATGAGAAAGCGCCACGCT
TCCCGAAGGGAGAAAGGCGGACAGGTATCCGGTAAGCGGCAGGGTCGGAACAGGAGAGCGCACGAGGGAG
CTTCCAGGGGGAAACGCCTGGTATCTTTATAGTCCTGTCGGGTTTCGCCACCTCTGACTTGAGCGTCGAT
TTTTGTGATGCTCGTCAGGGGGGCGGAGCCTATGGAAAAACGCCAGCAACGCGGCCTTTTTACGGTTCCT
GGCCTTTTGCTGGCCTTTTGCTCACATGTTCTTTCCTGCGTTATCCCCTGATTCTGTGGATAACCGTATT
ACCGCCTTTGAGTGAGCTGATACCGCTCGCCGCAGCCGAACGACCGAGCGCAGCGAGTCAGTGAGCGAGG
AAGCGGAAGAGCGCCCAATACGCAAACCGCCTCTCCCCGCGCGTTGGCCGATTCATTAATCACTCTGTGG
TCTCAGGAGGCCTTTTTTAACCCTCTTAATATTATTTATATATATGATTTTGTCTGCCAGATCCACGTTG
CTGTCTTGTTAAAAAAAAAAAAAAAAGGGTTTCTAGAATTTATTACCCTTCGATTTCTAATTTTATTACC
ACTTAGTCCGGTTCGGTTTTGATTGGTTTAATGGTGTTTGAATGTGTTACTACCGAAATTACCCAACCAC
ATAAAATCTTCTAGTTTTGGGAATTCTTATGTTATTACCAAAATTATCCAACCACATATAAGGAAGGGTA
TTTATAGTATATGACTACAAAATTTATTTGAAAGTTTTTAAAATGAACAAATTTTTAAATAGTGCGTTAA
TTCAAAATTTCAAATGAAACAAATTTTTGTATAATAATTTATTGAAAGTTTTTACATAAAAGTATAAAAC
GTTTATATGAATAAATAACATTTTTTTTATGTACTCATGAATAAATAACTATTTATTTAAAAAACCAATT
GGGCTTTGTAATGGGCCAATAAAACTTCTCGGGTTACTAAAATGGAAACGGAACCTCCGGCAAGACTTAC
ACAGGGACGATCGGAAACCGAACATCCATTGGAGTGCTGCCTCACAAAAACCCGAAGAACTCAAGTTAAG
AGATCCAGCCAATGTGAGACCACGAAGTGGCTCTTCAGTGGACGAAAGGGCCTCGTGATACGCCTATTTT
TATAGGTTAATGTCATGATAATAATGGTTTCTTAGACGTCAGGTGGCACTTTTCGGGGAAATGTGCGCGG
AACCCCTATTTGTTTATTTTTCTAAATACATTCAAATATGTATCCGCTCATGAGACAATAACCCTGATAA
ATGCTTCAATAATATTGAAAAAGGAAGAGTATGCGCTCACGCAACTGGTCCAGAACCTTGACCGAACGCA
GCGGTGGTAACGGCGCAGTGGCGGTTTTCATGGCTTGTTATGACTGTTTTTTTTTGGGGTACAGTCTATG
CCTCGGGCATCCAAGCAGCAAGCGCGTTACGCCGTGGGTCGATGTTTGATGTTATGGAGCAGCAACGATG
TTACGCAGCAGGGCAGTCGCCCTAAAACAAAGTTAAACATCATGAGGGAAGCGGTGATCGCCGAAGTATC
GACTCAACTATCAGAGGTAGTTGGCGTCATCGAGCGCCATCTCGAACCGACGTTGCTGGCCGTACATTTG
TACGGCTCCGCAGTGGATGGCGGCCTGAAGCCACACAGCGATATTGATTTGCTGGTTACGGTGACCGTAA
GGCTTGATGAAACAACGCGGCGAGCTTTGATCAACGACCTTTTGGAAACTTCGGCTTCCCCTGGAGAGAG
CGAGATTCTCCGCGCTGTAGAAGTCACCATTGTTGTGCACGACGACATCATTCCGTGGCGTTATCCAGCT
AAGCGCGAACTGCAATTTGGAGAATGGCAGCGCAATGACATTCTTGCAGGTATCTTCGAGCCAGCCACGA
TCGACATTGATCTGGCTATCTTGCTGACAAAAGCAAGAGAACATAGCGTTGCCTTGGTAGGTCCAGCGGC
GGAGGAACTCTTTGATCCGGTTCCTGAACAGGATCTATTTGAGGCGCTAAATGAAACCTTAACGCTATGG
AACTCGCCGCCCGACTGGGCTGGCGATGAGCGAAATGTAGTGCTTACGTTGTCCCGCATTTGGTACAGCG
CAGTAACCGGCAAAATCGCGCCGAAGGATGTCGCTGCCGACTGGGCAATGGAGCGCCTGCCGGCCCAGTA
TCAGCCCGTCATAC
